>Addgene plasmid #63407 | pFusX3-62 | depositor partial sequence | sequence record 105332 | pFusX3_TTC
AGTCTTAAGCGTCTCCATGGCCTGACCCCGGACCAAGTGGTGGCTATCGCCAGCAACGGTGGCGGCAAGC
AAGCGCTCGAAACGGTGCAGCGGCTGTTGCCGGTGCTGTGCCAGGACCATGGCCTCACACCCGATCAGGT
CGTGGCTATCGCCAGCAACGGTGGCGGCAAGCAAGCGCTCGAAACGGTGCAGCGGCTGTTGCCGGTGCTG
TGCCAGGACCATGGCCTGACTCCGGACCAAGTGGTGGCTATCGCCAGCCACGATGGCGGCAAGCAAGCGC
TCGAAACGGTGCAGCGGCTGTTGCCGGTGCTGTGCCAGGACCATGGCCTGCGAGACGTC
