>Addgene plasmid #63407 | pFusX3-62 | addgene partial sequence | sequence record 115080 | pCR8_R1 5'-cgaaccgaacaggcttatgt-3'
TGCGTCACCCGGCAACCTTGGGTAGCAGCGAAGTCGAGGCATTTCTGTCCTGGCTGGTCTAGACGTCTCG
CAGGCCATGGTCCTGGCACAGCACCGGCAACAGCCGCTGCACCGTTTCGAGCGCTTGCTTGCCGCCATCG
TGGCTGGCGATAGCCACCACTTGGTCCGGAGTCAGGCCATGGTCCTGGCACAGCACCGGCAACAGCCGCT
GCACCGTTTCGAGCGCTTGCTTGCCGCCACCGTTGCTGGCGATAGCCACGACCTGATCGGGTGTGAGGCC
ATGGTCCTGGCACAGCACCGGCAACAGCCGCTGCACCGTTTCGAGCGCTTGCTTGCCGCCACCGTTGCTG
GCGATAGCCACCACTTGGTCCGGGGTCAGGCCATGGAGACGCTTAAGACTGGCCGTCGTTTTACAACGTC
GTGACTGGGAAAACATCCATGCTAGCGTTAACGCGAGAGTAGGGAACTGCCAGGCATCAAATAAAACGAA
AGGCTCAGTCGGAAGACTGGGCCTTTCGTTTTATCTGTTGTTTGTCGGTGAACGCTCTCCTGAGTAGGAC
AAATCCGCCGGGAGCGGATTTGAACGTTGTGAAGCAACGGCCCGGAGGGTGGCGGGCAGGACGCCCGCCA
TAAACTGCCAGGCATCAAACTAAGCAGAAGGCCATCCGTCAGGATGGCCTTTTTGCGTTTCTACAAACTC
TTCCTGGCTA
