>Addgene plasmid #63407 | pFusX3-62 | addgene partial sequence | sequence record 116566 | pCR8_R1 5'-cgaaccgaacaggcttatgt-3'
GGTGTGCGTCACCCGGCAACCTTGGGTAGCAGCGAAGTCGAGGCATTTCTGTCCTGGCTGGTCTAGACGT
CTCGCAGGCCATGGTCCTGGCACAGCACCGGCAACAGCCGCTGCACCGTTTCGAGCGCTTGCTTGCCGCC
ATCGTGGCTGGCGATAGCCACCACTTGGTCCGGAGTCAGGCCATGGTCCTGGCACAGCACCGGCAACAGC
CGCTGCACCGTTTCGAGCGCTTGCTTGCCGCCACCGTTGCTGGCGATAGCCACGACCTGATCGGGTGTGA
GGCCATGGTCCTGGCACAGCACCGGCAACAGCCGCTGCACCGTTTCGAGCGCTTGCTTGCCGCCACCGTT
GCTGGCGATAGCCACCACTTGGTCCGGGGTCAGGCCATGGAGACGCTTAAGACTGGCCGTCGTTTTACAA
CGTCGTGACTGGGAAAACATCCATGCTAGCGTTAACGCGAGAGTAGGGAACTGCCAGGCATCAAATAAAA
CGAAAGGCTCAGTCGGAAGACTGGGCCTTTCGTTTTATCTGTTGTTTGTCGGTGAACGCTCTCCTGAGTA
GGACAAATCCGCCGGGAGCGGATTTGAACGTTGTGAAGCAACGGCCCGGAGGGTGGCGGGCAGGACGCCC
GCCATAAACTGCCAGGCATCAAACTAAGCAGAAGGCCATCCGTCAGGATGGCCTTTTTGCGTTTCTACAA
ACTCTTCCTGGCTAGCGGTACGCGTATTAATTGCGTTGCGCTCACTGCCCGCTTTCCAGTCGGGAAACCT
GTCGTGCCAGCTGCATTAATGAATC
