>Addgene plasmid #63407 | pFusX3-62 | depositor partial sequence | sequence record 139123 | FusX3
CGTCTCCATGGCCTGACCCCGGACCAAGTGGTGGCTATCGAGACCGGCGCCGCTACGGGCGCGTCCCATT
CGCCATTCAGGCTGCGCAACTGTTGGGAAGGGCGATCGGTGCGGGCTCTTCGCTATTACGCCAGCTGGCG
AAAGGGGGATGTGCTGCAAGGCGATTAAGTTGGGAACGCCAGGGTTTTCCCAGTCACGACGTTGTAAAAC
GACGGCCAGTGAGCGCGCGTAATCGACTCACTATAGGGCGAATTGGGTACCGGGCCCCCCCTCGAGGTCC
TCCAGCTTTTGTTCCCTTTAGTGAGGGTTAATTGCGCGCTTGGCGTAATCATGGTCATAGCTGTTTCCTG
TGTGAAATTGTTATCCGCTCACAATTCCACACAACATACGAGCCGGAAGCATAAAGTGTAAAGCCTGGGG
TGCCTAATGAGTGAGCTAACTCACATTAATTGCGTTGCGCTCACTGCCCGCTTTCCACCGGTGGTCTCTG
GCGGCAAGCAAGCGCTCGAAACGGTGCAGCGGCTGTTGCCGGTGCTGTGCCAGGACCATGGCCTGCGAGA
CGTCTAGACCAGCCAGGACAGAAATGCCTCGACTTCGCTGCTACCCAAGGTTGCCGGGTGACGCACACCG
TGGAAACGGATGAAGGCACGAACCCAGTGGACATAAGCCTGTTCGGTTCGTAAGCTGTAATGCAAGTAGC
GTATGCGCTCACGCAACTGGTCCAGAACCTTGACCGAACGCAGCGGTGGTAACGGCGCAGTGGCGGTTTT
CATGGCTTGTTATGACTGTTTTTTTGGGGTACAGTCTATGCCTCGGGCATCCAAGCAGCAAGCGCGTTAC
GCCGTGGGTCGATGTTTGATGTTATGGAGCAGCAACGATGTTACGCAGCAGGGCAGTCGCCCTAAAACAA
AGTTAAACATTATGAGGGAAGCGGTGATCGCCGAAGTATCGACTCAACTATCAGAGGTAGTTGGCGTCAT
CGAGCGCCATCTCGAACCGACGTTGCTGGCCGTACATTTGTACGGCTCCGCAGTGGATGGCGGCCTGAAG
CCACACAGTGATATTGATTTGCTGGTTACGGTGACCGTAAGGCTTGATGAAACAACGCGGCGAGCTTTGA
TCAACGACCTTTTGGAAACTTCGGCTTCCCCTGGAGAGAGCGAGATTCTCCGCGCTGTAGAAGTCACCAT
TGTTGTGCACGACGACATCATTCCGTGGCGTTATCCAGCTAAGCGCGAACTGCAATTTGGAGAATGGCAG
CGCAATGACATTCTTGCAGGTATCTTCGAGCCAGCCACGATCGACATTGATCTGGCTATCTTGCTGACAA
AAGCAAGAGAACATAGCGTTGCCTTGGTAGGTCCAGCGGCGGAGGAACTCTTTGATCCGGTTCCTGAACA
GGATCTATTTGAGGCGCTAAATGAAACCTTAACGCTATGGAACTCGCCGCCCGACTGGGCTGGCGATGAG
CGAAATGTAGTGCTTACGTTGTCCCGCATTTGGTACAGCGCAGTAACCGGCAAAATCGCGCCGAAGGATG
TCGCTGCCGACTGGGCAATGGAGCGCCTGCCGGCCCAGTATCAGCCCGTCATACTTGAAGCTAGACAGGC
TTATCTTGGACAAGAAGAAGATCGCTTGGCCTCGCGCGCAGATCAGTTGGAAGAATTTGTCCACTACGTG
AAAGGCGAGATCACCAAGGTAGTCGGCAAATAACCCTCGAGCCACCCATGACCAAAATCCCTTAACGTGA
GTTACGCGTCGTTCCACTGAGCGTCAGACCCCGTAGAAAAGATCAAAGGATCTTCTTGAGATCCTTTTTT
TCTGCGCGTAATCTGCTGCTTGCAAACAAAAAAACCACCGCTACCAGCGGTGGTTTGTTTGCCGGATCAA
GAGCTACCAACTCTTTTTCCGAAGGTAACTGGCTTCAGCAGAGCGCAGATACCAAATACTGTCCTTCTAG
TGTAGCCGTAGTTAGGCCACCACTTCAAGAACTCTGTAGCACCGCCTACATACCTCGCTCTGCTAATCCT
GTTACCAGTGGCTGCTGCCAGTGGCGATAAGTCGTGTCTTACCGGGTTGGACTCAAGACGATAGTTACCG
GATAAGGCGCAGCGGTCGGGCTGAACGGGGGGTTCGTGCACACAGCCCAGCTTGGAGCGAACGACCTACA
CCGAACTGAGATACCTACAGCGTGAGCATTGAGAAAGCGCCACGCTTCCCGAAGGGAGAAAGGCGGACAG
GTATCCGGTAAGCGGCAGGGTCGGAACAGGAGAGCGCACGAGGGAGCTTCCAGGGGGAAACGCCTGGTAT
CTTTATAGTCCTGTCGGGTTTCGCCACCTCTGACTTGAGCGTCGATTTTTGTGATGCTCGTCAGGGGGGC
GGAGCCTATGGAAAAACGCCAGCAACGCGGCCTTTTTACGGTTCCTGGCCTTTTGCTGGCCTTTTGCTCA
CATGTTCTTTCCTGCGTTATCCCCTGATTCTGTGGATAACCGTATTACCGCCTTTGAGTGAGCTGATACC
GCTCGCCGCAGCCGAACGACCGAGCGCAGCGAGTCAGTGAGCGAGGAAGCGGAAGAGCGCCCAATACGCA
AACCGCCTCTCCCCGCGCGTTGGCCGATTCATTAATGCAGCTGGCACGACAGGTTTCCCGACTGGAAAGC
GGGCAGTGAGCGCAACGCAATTAATACGCGTACCGCTAGCCAGGAAGAGTTTGTAGAAACGCAAAAAGGC
CATCCTGACGGATGGCCTTCTGCTTAGTTTGATGCCTGGCAGTTTATGGCGGGCGTCCTGCCCGCCACCC
TCCGGGCCGTTGCTTCACAACGTTCAAATCCGCTCCCGGCGGATTTGTCCTACTCAGGAGAGCGTTCACC
GACAAACAACAGATAAAACGAAAGGCCCAGTCTTCCGACTGAGCCTTTCGTTTTATTTGATGCCTGGCAG
TTCCCTACTCTCGCGTTAACGCTAGCATGGATGTTTTCCCAGTCACGACGTTGTAAAACGACGGCCAGTC
TTAAG
