[The description below was written by a language model from this plasmid's Addgene catalogue record.]
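Description:
pFusX3-62 is a bacterial library plasmid from the FusX system, a one-step TALE assembly platform for building TALENs and related TALE-based genome engineering reagents. It is built on the FusX3 backbone (about 3 kb without the insert), is maintained at high copy number in standard E. coli cloning strains, and is selected with spectinomycin. The record does not state the origin of replication or list any other backbone features. The sequencing primers are named for pCR8, which hints at a relationship to that vector family, but the record does not say so explicitly.

The payload is a synthetic, pre-assembled trimer of TALE repeats carrying the repeat-variable diresidues NG, NG and HD. Under the standard TALE recognition code these specify T, T and C, matching the alternative insert name X3_TTC. The "X3" designation marks this plasmid as a member of the library that supplies RVD positions 7–9 of the final repeat array. The three-repeat unit was cloned in via BsaI sites that were destroyed in the process, which is typical of Golden Gate-style construction with type IIS enzymes.

In use, the plasmid serves as one interchangeable module. A user picks the trimer plasmid matching the desired target bases at each position block and combines it with the corresponding modules for the other positions, giving a full-length TALE DNA-binding domain in a receiving vector. The plasmid carries no promoter or expression elements noted in the record and is not an expression construct itself. It functions purely as a source of the TTC-recognising repeat block for positions 7–9.
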