Addgene plasmid #63407: pFusX3-62
Purpose: Encodes RVD positions 7-9 in TALEN assembly
Depositing lab: Stephen Ekker. Depositing organization: Mayo Foundation for Medical Education and Research. Publication: FusX: A rapid one-step TALE assembly system for genome science. Ma AC, McNulty MS, Tanya PL, Jarryd CM, Martinez-Galvez G, Argue DP, Lee HB, Urban MD, Bullard CE, Blackburn PR, Man TK, Clark KJ, Ekker SC. Hum Gene Ther. 2016 Jun;27(6):451-63. doi: 10.1089/hum.2015.172 PubMed 26854857.
Backbone
  Vector backbone: FusX3
  Backbone size w/o insert (bp): 3015
  Vector type: TALEN
Growth in bacteria
  Bacterial resistance: Spectinomycin, 50 μg/mL
  Growth temperature: 37°C
  Growth strain: DH5alpha
  Copy number: High Copy
Gene/Insert
  Gene/Insert name: NG NG HD (alt name: X3_TTC)
  Species: Synthetic
  Mutation: none
  Cloning method: Restriction Enzyme; 5′ cloning site BsaI (destroyed during cloning); 3′ cloning site BsaI (destroyed during cloning)
  Sequencing primers: 5′ pCR8_F1; 3′ pCR8_R1
Terms and licenses: Academic/Nonprofit Terms; Industry Terms: Not Available to Industry
How to cite: pFusX3-62 was a gift from Stephen Ekker (Addgene plasmid # 63407 ; http://n2t.net/addgene:63407 ; RRID:Addgene_63407)
